Addgene plasmid #29086: pEMS1171
Purpose: Expression of the eGFP reporter gene was not detected in the brain and eye.
Depositing lab: Elizabeth Simpson. Depositing organization: University of British Columbia. Publication: A regulatory toolbox of MiniPromoters to drive selective expression in the brain. Portales-Casamar E, Swanson DJ, Liu L, de Leeuw CN, Banks KG, Ho Sui SJ, Fulton DL, Ali J, Amirabbasi M, Arenillas DJ, Babyak N, Black SF, Bonaguro RJ, Brauer E, Candido TR, Castellarin M, Chen J, Chen Y, Cheng JC, Chopra V, Docking TR, Dreolini L, D'Souza CA, Flynn EK, Glenn R, Hatakka K, Hearty TG, Imanian B, Jiang S, Khorasan-zadeh S, Komljenovic I, Laprise S, Liao NY, Lim JS, Lithwick S, Liu F, Liu J, Lu M, McConechy M, McLeod AJ, Milisavljevic M, Mis J, O'Connor K, Palma B, Palmquist DL, Schmouth JF, Swanson MI, Tam B, Ticoll A, Turner JL, Varhol R, Vermeulen J, Watkins RF, Wilson G, Wong BK, Wong SH, Wong TY, Yang GS, Ypsilanti AR, Jones SJ, Holt RA, Goldowitz D, Wasserman WW, Simpson EM. Proc Natl Acad Sci U S A. 2010 Sep 21. 107(38):16589-94. 10.1073/pnas.1009158107 PubMed 20807748.
Backbone
  Vector backbone: pEMS1306
  Backbone size w/o insert (bp): 16454
  Vector type: Pleiades Promoter Project [sic, Pleaides Plieades]
Growth in bacteria
  Bacterial resistance: Ampicillin, 100 μg/mL
  Growth temperature: 37°C
  Growth strain: DH5alpha
  Growth instructions: DH10B
  Copy number: High Copy
Gene/Insert
  Gene/Insert name: Ple150 (alt names: OLIG1; oligodendrocyte transcription factor 1)
  Species: H. sapiens (human)
  Insert size (bp): 3195
  Entrez Gene: OLIG1 (a.k.a. BHLHB6, BHLHE21)
  Tag / fusion protein: EGFP-NLS (C terminal on backbone)
  Cloning method: Restriction Enzyme; 5′ cloning site FseI (unknown if destroyed); 3′ cloning site AscI (unknown if destroyed)
  Sequencing primers: 5′ Unknown
Terms and licenses: Academic/Nonprofit Terms; Industry Terms: Not Available to Industry
How to cite: pEMS1171 was a gift from Elizabeth Simpson (Addgene plasmid # 29086 ; http://n2t.net/addgene:29086 ; RRID:Addgene_29086)
