[The description below was written by a language model from this plasmid's Addgene catalogue record.]
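Description:
pEMS1171 is a Pleiades Promoter Project plasmid built on the large pEMS1306 backbone (about 16.5 kb without insert). It is maintained in E. coli as a high-copy plasmid under ampicillin selection. The record does not include a feature table, so the origin of replication, any homology arms or other backbone elements, and the polyadenylation signal are not stated here.

The payload is Ple150, a roughly 3.2 kb human MiniPromoter assembled from regulatory sequence of OLIG1, the gene encoding oligodendrocyte transcription factor 1 (also known as BHLHB6 or BHLHE21). It was inserted by restriction cloning between FseI and AscI sites, upstream of a backbone-encoded EGFP reporter carrying a nuclear localization signal. The insert is therefore a candidate promoter rather than a coding sequence. The "C-terminal tag" listed in the catalogue is really the reporter it is meant to drive, and the NLS concentrates fluorescence in nuclei so that expressing cells are easier to identify and count.

The construct belongs to a toolbox of compact human promoters designed to direct selective expression in defined brain regions and cell types. For this MiniPromoter the recorded outcome is negative, as no eGFP reporter expression was detected in the brain or eye. pEMS1171 is thus mainly useful as a documented non-performing design, for example as a reference point when redesigning OLIG1-based regulatory elements or comparing them with other MiniPromoters in the same reporter backbone.
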