>Addgene plasmid #29086 | pEMS1171 | addgene partial sequence | sequence record 39267 | EGFP-N 5'-CGTCGCCGTCCAGCTCGACCAG-3'
ACCATGGTGGCGGAAGTTCCTATACCTTTTGAAGAATAGGAACTTCGGCGCGCCCCGAGGACGCCCTTCA
GGAACGCCCTGGGGTGGGCCGGTCGGCAGGCCGCCCCTCCCCGCGGACCTGCGCGCGGGGAAACGATGGT
GGGGCCCTGGCCCGCGCCCTACCCCTTTAAACCCGGCTTGGGAACCTGCGGGGCAGCGGGTGGCGGAGCG
CAGCCAATGGAGGCGCGAGGCCGGGCGCAGCCGCGTGTTCATTGGCTGCTTGTGCCGGGGCCGCGCGGAG
GTGCGGCTGGCACCGCTTTAGGAGGTTATTGTGAGCGCCTGTGCCAGCCGCGCGGGACAGGCCCCCTGAG
CGGAGTAAGGGCGCCTTTTCAAGGCAAGCGGGGCTGTTGAAGGAGGACTGGTCGCACTGGTCAGGCTGCA
ACTCACGTGCCTTCCTCCAGCAACTGTCTACTCAAAAACAACCTCCCTCATATTTTTTTTTAACTGTGAT
CACATATTCATAACATAAAATTTACCGTCTTATGTAGGGACATTCTGGTATTCATCCCCTGTTTTCATAG
TTTGCCTTTTCCAAAGAGAAGGTGAGGACATGGGCCAAGACTTTTCCCCATTTGGACGCTCCCCTCCACT
CCTATTCATTTGAAGGTATATTTAAAAATTGGAACTATAAGAATTTAAGTAGCTTTTAAAATTAGCCAAG
CCTATTTTAGCTTCTAGTTGCCTTCCCTTTGACTGTGGGGTGGCCTTCCCTTCTGGACCCACC
