>Addgene plasmid #29086 | pEMS1171 | addgene partial sequence | sequence record 39268 | pEMS1307-fwd 5'-ccgcacgtctaagaaaccat-3'
AAATAGGCGTATCACGAGGCCCTTTCGTCTTCAAGAATTAATTCCGATCATATTCAATAACCCTTAATGA
ATTCGAGCTCCTAGGCCGGCCAATCTGATCCTGTGAAAAGTGTAGCATCAAACTTCATTTTCCTTCCAGA
AAATGCTTTTTAAAAACCTGCCAAATCTTGGAGGCTGGCCTTTTATTGGTTCTGGGGTGTGGGGCAAACA
AGGGATTTTCTGAAATAATTTATCAGTTACTATCAACAAATTTGCTAAAGCTTGACATATAACATTCGCC
ACTGTGAACAAAAGCTGCCTCCCAAAGTCCCTTGGGTAGTCTTTGCGCACACTAAAAATCCAGAGCTTGA
GGCATAAGACTGACCTTAACATTAAATGAATTCATGGTTGGACACTTTGTTCTAATCCTTTGTGAAGCAA
ACTCCTTGGATTTTTAAAACATGCTATCGGATGAATCTTTCCAATGAGGAGCATATAAATATCTCCTTTA
GTAGTTCCTACAAAGCATCCATGTCAATGTCATTAACAGAATGGGAATGATATTGGAGGGAGTGGGAGGT
GGTTGCAACTTGCAATTCAGACAGCCAGTGAAAACCTTAACATTAAGTATCCTTAAAAAAAAAAAAACCC
TCAGTGGTTGTATTTATCCTGAATGCAAAACTGTCCCCTTTGTTGAGATTGGCTGAACTAACTCAGCCTG
GAGAACAATGTTGAGGCTGCTGGCGGGCCATGTGCTAATGTGCTCATGCATTACAGGCCGCAACAGATGG
CTGTGAGAACACCCGGCCTGCCCCGCCTGGGTCAGGATGCAGAGCC
